>Addgene plasmid #178443 | pFUW-TetO-MXD1 | addgene full sequence | sequence record 352671 | Addgene NGS Result
TAGATCTCGAGTTTACCACTCCCTATCAGTGATAGAGAAAAGTGAAAGTCGAGTTTACCACTCCCTATCA
GTGATAGAGAAAAGTGAAAGTCGAGTTTACCACTCCCTATCAGTGATAGAGAAAAGTGAAAGTCGAGTTT
ACCACTCCCTATCAGTGATAGAGAAAAGTGAAAGTCGAGTTTACCACTCCCTATCAGTGATAGAGAAAAG
TGAAAGTCGAGTTTACCACTCCCTATCAGTGATAGAGAAAAGTGAAAGTCGAGTTTACCACTCCCTATCA
GTGATAGAGAAAAGTGAAAGTCGAGCTCGGTACCCGGGTCGAGGTAGGCGTGTACGGTGGGAGGCCTATA
TAAGCAGAGCTCGTTTAGTGAACCGTCAGATCGCCTGGAGACGCCATCCACGCTGTTTTGACCTCCATAG
AAGACACCGGGACCGATCCAGCCTCCGCGGCCCCGAATTCACCGGTTCTAGAATGGCGGCGGCGGTTCGG
ATGAACATCCAGATGCTGCTGGAGGCGGCCGACTATCTGGAGCGGCGGGAGAGAGAAGCTGAACATGGTT
ATGCCTCCATGTTACCATACAATAACAAGGACAGAGATGCCTTAAAACGGAGGAACAAATCCAAAAAGAA
TAACAGCAGTAGCAGATCAACTCACAATGAAATGGAGAAGAATAGACGGGCTCATCTTCGCTTGTGCCTG
GAGAAGTTGAAGGGGCTGGTGCCACTGGGACCCGAATCAAGTCGACACACTACGTTGAGTTTATTAACAA
AAGCCAAATTGCACATAAAGAAACTTGAAGATTGTGACAGAAAAGCCGTTCACCAAATCGACCAGCTTCA
GCGAGAGCAGCGACACCTGAAGAGGCAGCTGGAGAAGCTGGGCATTGAGAGGATCCGGATGGACAGCATC
GGCTCCACCGTCTCCTCGGAGCGCTCCGACTCCGACAGGGAAGAAATCGACGTTGACGTGGAGAGCACGG
ACTATCTCACAGGTGATCTGGACTGGAGCAGCAGCAGTGTGAGCGACTCTGACGAGCGGGGCAGCATGCA
GAGCCTCGGCAGTGATGAGGGCTATTCCAGCACCAGCATCAAGAGAATAAAGCTGCAGGACAGTCACAAG
GCGTGTCTTGGTCTTAATTCGAAGATATCAAGCTTATCGATAATCAACCTCTGGATTACAAAATTTGTGA
AAGATTGACTGGTATTCTTAACTATGTTGCTCCTTTTACGCTATGTGGATACGCTGCTTTAATGCCTTTG
TATCATGCTATTGCTTCCCGTATGGCTTTCATTTTCTCCTCCTTGTATAAATCCTGGTTGCTGTCTCTTT
ATGAGGAGTTGTGGCCCGTTGTCAGGCAACGTGGCGTGGTGTGCACTGTGTTTGCTGACGCAACCCCCAC
TGGTTGGGGCATTGCCACCACCTGTCAGCTCCTTTCCGGGACTTTCGCTTTCCCCCTCCCTATTGCCACG
GCGGAACTCATCGCCGCCTGCCTTGCCCGCTGCTGGACAGGGGCTCGGCTGTTGGGCACTGACAATTCCG
TGGTGTTGTCGGGGAAATCATCGTCCTTTCCTTGGCTGCTCGCCTGTGTTGCCACCTGGATTCTGCGCGG
GACGTCCTTCTGCTACGTCCCTTCGGCCCTCAATCCAGCGGACCTTCCTTCCCGCGGCCTGCTGCCGGCT
CTGCGGCCTCTTCCGCGTCTTCGCCTTCGCCCTCAGACGAGTCGGATCTCCCTTTGGGCCGCCTCCCCGC
ATCGATACCGTCGACCTCGAGACCTAGAAAAACATGGAGCAATCACAAGTAGCAATACAGCAGCTACCAA
TGCTGATTGTGCCTGGCTAGAAGCACAAGAGGAGGAGGAGGTGGGTTTTCCAGTCACACCTCAGGTACCT
TTAAGACCAATGACTTACAAGGCAGCTGTAGATCTTAGCCACTTTTTAAAAGAAAAGGGGGGACTGGAAG
GGCTAATTCACTCCCAACGAAGACAAGATATCCTTGATCTGTGGATCTACCACACACAAGGCTACTTCCC
TGATTGGCAGAACTACACACCAGGGCCAGGGATCAGATATCCACTGACCTTTGGATGGTGCTACAAGCTA
GTACCAGTTGAGCAAGAGAAGGTAGAAGAAGCCAATGAAGGAGAGAACACCCGCTTGTTACACCCTGTGA
GCCTGCATGGGATGGATGACCCGGAGAGAGAAGTATTAGAGTGGAGGTTTGACAGCCGCCTAGCATTTCA
TCACATGGCCCGAGAGCTGCATCCGGACTGTACTGGGTCTCTCTGGTTAGACCAGATCTGAGCCTGGGAG
CTCTCTGGCTAACTAGGGAACCCACTGCTTAAGCCTCAATAAAGCTTGCCTTGAGTGCTTCAAGTAGTGT
GTGCCCGTCTGTTGTGTGACTCTGGTAACTAGAGATCCCTCAGACCCTTTTAGTCAGTGTGGAAAATCTC
TAGCAGGGCCCGTTTAAACCCGCTGATCAGCCTCGACTGTGCCTTCTAGTTGCCAGCCATCTGTTGTTTG
CCCCTCCCCCGTGCCTTCCTTGACCCTGGAAGGTGCCACTCCCACTGTCCTTTCCTAATAAAATGAGGAA
ATTGCATCGCATTGTCTGAGTAGGTGTCATTCTATTCTGGGGGGTGGGGTGGGGCAGGACAGCAAGGGGG
AGGATTGGGAAGACAATAGCAGGCATGCTGGGGATGCGGTGGGCTCTATGGCTTCTGAGGCGGAAAGAAC
CAGCTGGGGCTCTAGGGGGTATCCCC
[124 nt withheld, positions 2757-2880]
C
[91 nt withheld, positions 2882-2972]
A
[49 nt withheld, positions 2974-3022]
CCTTTGACGTTGGAGTCCACGTTCTTT
[37 nt withheld, positions 3050-3086]
ACCCTATCTCGGTCTATTCTTTTGATTTATAAGGGATTTTGCCGATTTCGGCCTATTGGTTAAAAAATGA
GCTGATTTAACAAAAATTTAACGCGAATTAATTCTGTGGAATGTGTGTCAGTTAGGGTGTGGAAAGTCCC
CAGGCTCCCCAGCAGGCAGAAGTATGCAAAGCATGCATCTCAATTAGTCAGCAACCAGGTGTGGAAAGTC
CCCAGGCTCCCCAGCAGGCAGAAGTATGCAAAGCATGCATCTCAATTAGTCAGCAACCATAGTCCCGCCC
CTAACTCCGCCCATCCCGCCCCTAACTCCGCCCAGTTCCGCCCATTCTCCGCCCCATGGCTGACTAATTT
TTTTTATTTATGCAGAGGCCGAGGCCGCCTCTGCCTCTGAGCTATTCCAGAAGTAGTGAGGAGGCTTTTT
TGGAGGCCTAGGCTTTTGCAAAAAGCTCCCGGGAGCTTGTATATCCATTTTCGGATCTGATCAGCACGTG
TTGACAATTAATCATCGGCATAGTATATCGGCATAGTATAATACGACAAGGTGAGGAACTAAACCATGGC
CAAGTTGACCAGTGCCGTTCCGGTGCTCACCGCGCGCGACGTCGCCGGAGCGGTCGAGTTCTGGACCGAC
CGGCTCGGGTTCTCCCGGGACTTCGTGGAGGACGACTTCGCCGGTGTGGTCCGGGACGACGTGACCCTGT
TCATCAGCGCGGTCCAGGACCAGGTGGTGCCGGACAACACCCTGGCCTGGGTGTGGGTGCGCGGCCTGGA
CGAGCTGTACGCCGAGTGGTCGGAGGTCGTGTCCACGAACTTCCGGGACGCCTCCGGGCCGGCCATGACC
GAGATCGGCGAGCAGCCGTGGGGGCGGGAGTTCGCCCTGCGCGACCCGGCCGGCAACTGCGTGCACTTCG
TGGCCGAGGAGCAGGACTGACACGTGCTACGAGATTTCGATTCCACCGCCGCCTTCTATGAAAGGTTGGG
CTTCGGAATCGTTTTCCGGGACGCCGGCTGGATGATCCTCCAGCGCGGGGATCTCATGCTGGAGTTCTTC
GCCCACCCCAACTTGTTTATTGCAGCTTATAATGGTTACAAATAAAGCAATAGCATCACAAATTTCACAA
ATAAAGCATTTTTTTCACTGCATTCTAGTTGTGGTTTGTCCAAACTCATCAATGTATCTTATCATGTCTG
TATACCGTCGACCTCTAGCTAGAGCTTGGCGTAATCATGGTCATAGCTGTTTCCTGTGTGAAATTGTTAT
CCGCTCACAATTCCACACAACATACGAGCCGGAAGCATAAAGTGTAAAGCCTGGGGTGCCTAATGAGTGA
GCTAACTCACATTAATTGCGTTGCGCTCACTGCCCGCTTTCCAGTCGGGAAACCTGTCGTGCCAGCTGCA
TTAATGAATCGGCCAACGCGCGGGGAGAGGCGGTTTGCGTATTGGGCGCTCTTCCGCTTCCTCGCTCACT
GACTCGCTGCGCTCGGTCGTTCGGCTGCGGCGAGCGGTATCAGCTCACTCAAAGGCGGTAATACGGTTAT
CCACAGAATCAGGGGATAACGCAGGAAAGAACATGTGAGCAAAAGGCCAGCAAAAGGCCAGGAACCGTAA
AAAGGCCGCGTTGCTGGCGTTTTTCCATAGGCTCCGCCCCCCTGACGAGCATCACAAAAATCGACGCTCA
AGTCAGAGGTGGCGAAACCCGACAGGACTATAAAGATACCAGGCGTTTCCCCCTGGAAGCTCCCTCGTGC
GCTCTCCTGTTCCGACCCTGCCGCTTACCGGATACCTGTCCGCCTTTCTCCCTTCGGGAAGCGTGGCGCT
TTCTCATAGCTCACGCTGTAGGTATCTCAGTTCGGTGTAGGTCGTTCGCTCCAAGCTGGGCTGTGTGCAC
GAACCCCCCGTTCAGCCCGACCGCTGCGCCTTATCCGGTAACTATCGTCTTGAGTCCAACCCGGTAAGAC
ACGACTTATCGCCACTGGCAGCAGCCACTGGTAACAGGATTAGCAGAGCGAGGTATGTAGGCGGTGCTAC
AGAGTTCTTGAAGTGGTGGCCTAACTACGGCTACACTAGAAGAACAGTATTTGGTATCTGCGCTCTGCTG
AAGCCAGTTACCTTCGGAAAAAGAGTTGGTAGCTCTTGATCCGGCAAACAAACCACCGCTGGTAGCGGTG
GTTTTTTTGTTTGCAAGCAGCAGATTACGCGCAGAAAAAAAGGATCTCAAGAAGATCCTTTGATCTTTTC
TACGGGGTCTGACGCTCAGTGGAACGAAAACTCACGTTAAGGGATTTTGGTCATGAGATTATCAAAAAGG
ATCTTCACCTAGATCCTTTTAAATTAAAAATGAAGTTTTAAATCAATCTAAAGTATATATGAGTAAACTT
GGTCTGACAGTTACCAATGCTTAATCAGTGAGGCACCTATCTCAGCGATCTGTCTATTTCGTTCATCCAT
AGTTGCCTGACTCCCCGTCGTGTAGATAACTACGATACGGGAGGGCTTACCATCTGGCCCCAGTGCTGCA
ATGATACCGCGAGACCCACGCTCACCGGCTCCAGATTTATCAGCAATAAACCAGCCAGCCGGAAGGGCCG
AGCGCAGAAGTGGTCCTGCAACTTTATCCGCCTCCATCCAGTCTATTAATTGTTGCCGGGAAGCTAGAGT
AAGTAGTTCGCCAGTTAATAGTTTGCGCAACGTTGTTGCCATTGCTACAGGCATCGTGGTGTCACGCTCG
TCGTTTGGTATGGCTTCATTCAGCTCCGGTTCCCAACGATCAAGGCGAGTTACATGATCCCCCATGTTGT
GCAAAAAAGCGGTTAGCTCCTTCGGTCCTCCGATCGTTGTCAGAAGTAAGTTGGCCGCAGTGTTATCACT
CATGGTTATGGCAGCACTGCATAATTCTCTTACTGTCATGCCATCCGTAAGATGCTTTTCTGTGACTGGT
GAGTACTCAACCAAGTCATTCTGAGAATAGTGTATGCGGCGACCGAGTTGCTCTTGCCCGGCGTCAATAC
GGGATAATACCGCGCCACATAGCAGAACTTTAAAAGTGCTCATCATTGGAAAACGTTCTTCGGGGCGAAA
ACTCTCAAGGATCTTACCGCTGTTGAGATCCAGTTCGATGTAACCCACTCGTGCACCCAACTGATCTTCA
GCATCTTTTACTTTCACCAGCGTTTCTGGGTGAGCAAAAACAGGAAGGCAAAATGCCGCAAAAAAGGGAA
TAAGGGCGACACGGAAATGTTGAATACTCATACTCTTCCTTTTTCAATATTATTGAAGCATTTATCAGGG
TTATTGTCTCATGAGCGGATACATATTTGAATGTATTTAGAAAAATAAACAAATAGGGGTTCCGCGCACA
TTTCCCCGAAAAGTGCCACCTGACGTCGACGGATCGGGAGATCTCCCGATCCCCTATGGTGCACTCTCAG
TACAATCTGCTCTGATGCCGCATAGTTAAGCCAGTATCTGCTCCCTGCTTGTGTGTTGGAGGTCGCTGAG
TAGTGCGCGAGCAAAATTTAAGCTACAACAAGGCAAGGCTTGACCGACAATTGCATGAAGAATCTGCTTA
GGGTTAGGCGTTTTGCGCTGCTTCGCGATGTACGGGCCAGATATACGCGTTGACATTGATTATTGACTAG
TTATTAATAGTAATCAATTACGGGGTCATTAGTTCATAGCCCATATATGGAGTTCCGCGTTACATAACTT
ACGGTAAATGGCCCGCCTGGCTGACCGCCCAACGACCCCCGCCCATTGACGTCAATAATGACGTATGTTC
CCATAGTAACGCCAATAGGGACTTTCCATTGACGTCAATGGGTGGAGTATTTACGGTAAACTGCCCACTT
GGCAGTACATCAAGTGTATCATATGCCAAGTACGCCCCCTATTGACGTCAATGACGGTAAATGGCCCGCC
TGGCATTATGCCCAGTACATGACCTTATGGGACTTTCCTACTTGGCAGTACATCTACGTATTAGTCATCG
CTATTACCATGGTGATGCGGTTTTGGCAGTACATCAATGGGCGTGGATAGCGGTTTGACTCACGGGGATT
TCCAAGTCTCCACCCCATTGACGTCAATGGGAGTTTGTTTTGGCACCAAAATCAACGGGACTTTCCAAAA
TGTCGTAACAACTCCGCCCCATTGACGCAAATGGGCGGTAGGCGTGTACGGTGGGAGGTCTATATAAGCA
GCGCGTTTTGCCTGTACTGGGTCTCTCTGGTTAGACCAGATCTGAGCCTGGGAGCTCTCTGGCTAACTAG
GGAACCCACTGCTTAAGCCTCAATAAAGCTTGCCTTGAGTGCTTCAAGTAGTGTGTGCCCGTCTGTTGTG
TGACTCTGGTAACTAGAGATCCCTCAGACCCTTTTAGTCAGTGTGGAAAATCTCTAGCAGTGGCGCCCGA
ACAGGGACTTGAAAGCGAAAGGGAAACCAGAGGAGCTCTCTCGACGCAGGACTCGGCTTGCTGAAGCGCG
CACGGCAAGAGGCGAGGGGCGGCGACTGGTGAGTACGCCAAAAATTTTGACTAGCGGAGGCTAGAAGGAG
AGAGATGGGTGCGAGAGCGTCAGTATTAAGCGGGGGAGAATTAGATCGCGATGGGAAAAAATTCGGTTAA
GGCCAGGGGGAAAGAAAAAATATAAATTAAAACATATAGTATGGGCAAGCAGGGAGCTAGAACGATTCGC
AGTTAATCCTGGCCTGTTAGAAACATCAGAAGGCTGTAGACAAATACTGGGACAGCTACAACCATCCCTT
CAGACAGGATCAGAAGAACTTAGATCATTATATAATACAGTAGCAACCCTCTATTGTGTGCATCAAAGGA
TAGAGATAAAAGACACCAAGGAAGCTTTAGACAAGATAGAGGAAGAGCAAAACAAAAGTAAGACCACCGC
ACAGCAAGCGGCCGCTGATCTTCAGACCTGGAGGAGGAGATATGAGGGACAATTGGAGAAGTGAATTATA
TAAATATAAAGTAGTAAAAATTGAACCATTAGGAGTAGCACCCACCAAGGCAAAGAGAAGAGTGGTGCAG
AGAGAAAAAAGAGCAGTGGGAATAGGAGCTTTGTTCCTTGGGTTCTTGGGAGCAGCAGGAAGCACTATGG
GCGCAGCGTCAATGACGCTGACGGTACAGGCCAGACAATTATTGTCTGGTATAGTGCAGCAGCAGAACAA
TTTGCTGAGGGCTATTGAGGCGCAACAGCATCTGTTGCAACTCACAGTCTGGGGCATCAAGCAGCTCCAG
GCAAGAATCCTGGCTGTGGAAAGATACCTAAAGGATCAACAGCTCCTGGGGATTTGGGGTTGCTCTGGAA
AACTCATTTGCACCACTGCTGTGCCTTGGAATGCTAGTTGGAGTAATAAATCTCTGGAACAGATTTGGAA
TCACACGACCTGGATGGAGTGGGACAGAGAAATTAACAATTACACAAGCTTAATACACTCCTTAATTGAA
GAATCGCAAAACCAGCAAGAAAAGAATGAACAAGAATTATTGGAATTAGATAAATGGGCAAGTTTGTGGA
ATTGGTTTAACATAACAAATTGGCTGTGGTATATAAAATTATTCATAATGATAGTAGGAGGCTTGGTAGG
TTTAAGAATAGTTTTTGCTGTACTTTCTATAGTGAATAGAGTTAGGCAGGGATATTCACCATTATCGTTT
CAGACCCACCTCCCAACCCCGAGGGGACCCGACAGGCCCGAAGGAATAGAAGAAGAAGGTGGAGAGAGAG
ACAGAGACAGATCCATTCGATTAGTGAACGGATCGGCACTGCGTGCGCCAATTCTGCAGACAAATGGCAG
TATTCATCCACAATTTTAAAAGAAAAGGGGGGATTGGGGGGTACAGTGCAGGGGAAAGAATAGTAGACAT
AATAGCAACAGACATACAAACTAAAGAATTACAAAAACAAATTACAAAAATTCAAAATTTTCGGGTTTAT
TACAGGGACAGCAGAGATCCAGTTTGGT
Features (pLannotate 1.2.2; 32 found; start..end, strand, type, name):
     20..290     +  protein_bind   tetracycline response element: contains seven copies of the tetracycline operator tetO tetracycline repressor TetR
    301..318     +  misc_feature   MCS (fragment): pUC18/19 multiple cloning site
    323..361     +  promoter       minimal CMV promoter: human cytomegalovirus (CMV) immediate early promoter
    473..1135    +  CDS            MXD1: MAD1_HUMAN - Also known as MAD. Experimental evidence at protein level: Swiss-Prot protein existence level 1. Component of a transcriptional repressor complex together with MAX (PubMed:8425218). In complex with MAX binds to the core DNA sequence 5'-CAC[GA]TG-3' (PubMed:8425218). Antagonizes MYC transcriptional activity by competing with MYC for MAX binding (PubMed:8425218). Binds to the TERT promoter and represses telomerase expression, possibly by interfering with MYC binding (PubMed:12837246). From Homo sapiens (Human).
   1144..1162    +  misc_feature   MCS (fragment): pBluescript multiple cloning site
   1162..1750    +  misc_feature   WPRE: woodchuck hepatitis virus posttranscriptional regulatory element
   1687..2268    +  CDS            nef (fragment): NEF_HV1H2 - Experimental evidence at protein level: Swiss-Prot protein existence level 1. Extracellular Nef protein targets CD4(+) T-lymphocytes for apoptosis by interacting with CXCR4 surface receptors. From Human immunodeficiency virus type 1 group M subtype B (isolate HXB2) (HIV-1).
   2275..2455    +  LTR            5' LTR (truncated): truncated 5' long terminal repeat (LTR) from HIV-1
   2487..2711    +  polyA_signal   bGH poly(A) signal: bovine growth hormone polyadenylation signal
   2715..2736    +  promoter       SV40 promoter (fragment): SV40 enhancer and early promoter
   2757..3185    +  rep_origin     f1 ori (sequence partly withheld): f1 bacteriophage origin of replication; arrow indicates direction of (+) strand synthesis
   3199..3528    +  promoter       SV40 promoter: SV40 enhancer and early promoter
   3576..3623    +  promoter       EM7 promoter: synthetic bacterial promoter&nbsp
   3642..4016    +  CDS            BleoR: antibiotic-binding protein; Sh ble from Streptoalloteichus hindustanus; confers resistance to bleomycin, phleomycin, and Zeocin™
   4026..4151    +  CDS            ble (fragment): BLE_KLEPN - Experimental evidence at protein level: Swiss-Prot protein existence level 1. Binding protein with a strong affinity to the bleomycin family of antibiotics. Binds to CL990; an antimitotic-antibiotic compound. From Klebsiella pneumoniae.
   4146..4267    +  polyA_signal   SV40 poly(A) signal: SV40 polyadenylation signal
   4340..4356    -  protein_bind   lac operator: The lac repressor binds to the lac operator to inhibit transcription in E. coli. This inhibition can be relieved by adding lactose or isopropyl-β-D-thiogalactopyranoside (IPTG). lac repressor encoded by lacI
   4364..4394    -  promoter       lac promoter: promoter for the E. coli lac operon
   4409..4430    -  protein_bind   CAP binding site: CAP binding activates transcription in the presence of cAMP. E. coli catabolite activator protein
   4443..4535    -  CDS            lacI (fragment): lac repressor; lacI; The lac repressor binds to the lac operator to inhibit transcription in E. coli. This inhibition can be relieved by adding lactose or isopropyl-β-D-thiogalactopyranoside (IPTG).
   4718..5306    -  rep_origin     ori: high-copy-number ColE1/pMB1/pBR322/pUC origin of replication
   5477..6337    -  CDS            AmpR: β-lactamase; bla; confers resistance to ampicillin, carbenicillin, and related antibiotics
   6338..6442    -  promoter       AmpR promoter: bla
   6501..6553    -  misc_feature   bom (fragment): basis of mobility region from pBR322
   6708..7087    +  enhancer       CMV enhancer: human cytomegalovirus immediate early enhancer
   7088..7287    +  promoter       CMV promoter: human cytomegalovirus (CMV) immediate early promoter
   7305..7485    +  LTR            5' LTR (truncated): truncated 5' long terminal repeat (LTR) from HIV-1
   7532..7657    +  misc_feature   HIV-1 Ψ: packaging signal of human immunodeficiency virus type 1
   7641..8004    +  CDS            HIV-1 gag (fragment): gag protein from human immunodeficiency virus 1; gag
   8150..8383    +  misc_feature   RRE: The Rev response element (RRE) of HIV-1 allows for Rev-dependent mRNA export from the nucleus to the cytoplasm.
   8760..8860    +  CDS            Rev (fragment): human immunodeficiency virus 1 (HIV-1) Rev protein; rev; enhances nuclear export of unspliced and incompletely spliced viral mRNAs
   8910..9027    +  misc_feature   cPPT/CTS: central polypurine tract and central termination sequence of HIV-1
