[The description below was written by a language model from this plasmid's Addgene catalogue record and pLannotate feature annotations shown in this document.]
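Description:
pFUW-TetO-MXD1 is a lentiviral transfer plasmid for doxycycline-inducible expression of human MXD1 (also known as MAD or MAD1) in mammalian cells, built on the pFUW-TetO backbone. It is maintained in E. coli through a high-copy ColE1/pUC-type origin with ampicillin selection (AmpR). The backbone also carries an f1 origin and an SV40/EM7-driven bleomycin/Zeocin resistance cassette (BleoR) with an SV40 poly(A) signal. This cassette lies outside the LTR-flanked region, so it would not be packaged into virus.

The viral genome is transcribed in packaging cells from a CMV enhancer/promoter fused to a truncated HIV-1 5' LTR. This is followed by the Ψ packaging signal with a partial gag sequence, the Rev response element for Rev-dependent nuclear export, and the cPPT/CTS element, which aids nuclear import of the reverse-transcribed genome. The expression cassette consists of a tetracycline response element with seven tetO copies joined to a minimal CMV promoter; this is what the catalogue lists simply as "CMV". It drives the roughly 666 bp MXD1 coding sequence, and no epitope tag or reporter is annotated. A WPRE downstream enhances transcript stability and expression, and the genome ends in a second truncated LTR followed by a bGH poly(A) signal.

Induction requires a tetracycline-controlled transactivator, which this plasmid does not encode and which must be supplied separately. MXD1 partners with MAX to form a transcriptional repressor that antagonises MYC. The associated publication concerns reprogramming of human somatic cells into cross-presenting dendritic cells, which suggests the construct was used for inducible transcription factor delivery in that context.
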