Addgene plasmid #178443: pFUW-TetO-MXD1
Purpose: doxycycline-inducible expression of Human MXD1 in mammalian cells
Depositing lab: Filipe Pereira. Depositing organization: Center for Neuroscience and Cell Biology, University of Coimbra. Publication: Single-cell transcriptional profiling informs efficient reprogramming of human somatic cells to cross-presenting dendritic cells. Rosa FF, Pires CF, Kurochkin I, Halitzki E, Zahan T, Arh N, Zimmermannova O, Ferreira AG, Li H, Karlsson S, Scheding S, Pereira CF. Sci Immunol. 2022 Mar 4;7(69):eabg5539. doi: 10.1126/sciimmunol.abg5539. Epub 2022 Mar 4. PubMed 35245086.
Backbone
  Vector backbone: pFUW-TetO
  Vector type: Mammalian Expression, Lentiviral
Growth in bacteria
  Bacterial resistance: Ampicillin, 100 μg/mL
  Growth temperature: 37°C
  Growth strain: NEB Stable
  Copy number: High Copy
Gene/Insert
  Gene/Insert name: MXD1
  Species: H. sapiens (human)
  Insert size (bp): 666
  GenBank ID: BC069377
  Entrez Gene: MXD1 (a.k.a. BHLHC58, MAD, MAD1)
  Promoter: CMV
  Cloning method: Restriction Enzyme; 5′ cloning site XbaI (unknown if destroyed); 3′ cloning site BstBI (unknown if destroyed)
  Sequencing primers: 5′ TCCACGCTGTTTTGACCTCC
Terms and licenses: Academic/Nonprofit Terms; Industry Terms: Not Available to Industry
How to cite: pFUW-TetO-MXD1 was a gift from Filipe Pereira (Addgene plasmid # 178443 ; http://n2t.net/addgene:178443 ; RRID:Addgene_178443)
